Addgene plasmid #17059: ZE10 sonic hedgehog pT7TS
Depositing lab: Randall Moon. Depositing organization: University of Washington. Publication: Patterning activities of vertebrate hedgehog proteins in the developing eye and brain. Ekker SC, Ungar AR, Greenstein P, von Kessler DP, Porter JA, Moon RT, Beachy PA. Curr Biol. 1995 Aug 1. 5(8):944-55. 10.1016/S0960-9822(95)00185-0 PubMed 7583153.
Backbone
  Vector backbone: pT7TS
  Backbone size w/o insert (bp): 3000
Growth in bacteria
  Bacterial resistance: Ampicillin, 100 μg/mL
  Growth temperature: 37°C
  Growth strain: DH5alpha
  Copy number: Unknown
Gene/Insert
  Gene/Insert name: sonic hedgehog
  Species: D. rerio (zebrafish)
  Entrez Gene: shha (a.k.a. ShhNC, fc83d08, shh, syu, vhh-1, vhh1, wu:fc83d08)
  Cloning method: Restriction Enzyme; 5′ cloning site SpeI (unknown if destroyed); 3′ cloning site SpeI (unknown if destroyed)
  Sequencing primers: 5′ T7
Terms and licenses: Academic/Nonprofit Terms; Industry Terms: Not Available to Industry
Depositor comments: Steve Ekker clone E, in vector pT7TS. Linearize with BamH1 and transcribe with T7 for sense RNA for injections. Citation: Ekker et al. (1995), Current Biology 5:944-955. Made by insertion of shh open-reading frame into the SpeI site of the pT7TS vector. The ORF was made by PCR using the following primers: shhA (5′-GGACTAG-TCACCATGCGGCTTTTGACGAGA-3′) and shhB (5′-AGCATACTAGTAGTCTCAGCTTGAGTTTACTGA-3′).
How to cite: ZE10 sonic hedgehog pT7TS was a gift from Randall Moon (Addgene plasmid # 17059 ; http://n2t.net/addgene:17059 ; RRID:Addgene_17059)
