[The description below was written by a language model from this plasmid's Addgene catalogue record.]
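Description:
ZE10 sonic hedgehog pT7TS is a bacterial plasmid designed as a template for in vitro synthesis of zebrafish sonic hedgehog mRNA. It is built on the pT7TS backbone, recorded as about 3 kb without the insert, and is propagated in E. coli under ampicillin selection. The record lists the copy number as unknown and does not name the origin of replication. No feature table is provided, so the backbone's elements beyond the T7 promoter are not documented here. pT7TS is generally known as a transcription vector in which the cloning sites are flanked by Xenopus beta-globin untranslated regions that help stabilise injected transcripts and promote their translation, but this entry does not itself list those parts.

The insert is the open reading frame of Danio rerio sonic hedgehog (shha, also known as shh, syu or vhh-1). It was amplified by PCR with primers that added SpeI ends and was then inserted into the single SpeI site of the vector. Because the same enzyme site flanks both ends, orientation had to be selected. The depositor's notes indicate that T7 transcription yields sense RNA, so the coding sequence lies in the forward orientation relative to the T7 promoter. Whether the SpeI sites survived cloning is not recorded, and no epitope tags or reporters are mentioned.

According to the depositor, the plasmid is linearised downstream of the insert with BamHI and transcribed with T7 polymerase to produce sense RNA for injection. The associated study examined how vertebrate hedgehog proteins pattern the developing eye and brain, which fits its use for overexpressing shh by mRNA injection into embryos.
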