>Addgene plasmid #17059 | ZE10 sonic hedgehog pT7TS | addgene partial sequence | sequence record 22868 | T7 5'-TAATACGACTCACTATAGGG-3'
AATAAACGCTCAACTTTGGCAGATTCTGATTCGAGAACACCGCAGCGAGATTCAGCGTGCGGCAAAATGC
GGCTTTTGACGAGAGTGCTGCTGGTGTCTCTTCTCACTCTGTCCTTGGTGGTGTCCGGACTGGCCTGCGG
TCCTGGCAGAGGCTACGGCAGAAGAAGACATCCGAAGAAGCTGACACCTCTCGCCTACAAGCAGTTCATA
CCTAATGTCGCGGAGAAGACCTTAGGGGCCAGCGGCAGATACGAGGGCAAGATAACGCGCAATTCGGAGA
GATTTAAAGAACTTACTCCAAATTATAATCCCGACATTATCTTTAAGGATGAGGAGAACACGGGAGCGGA
CAGGCTCATGACACAGAGATGCAAAGACAAGCTGAACTCGCTGGCCATCTCTGTAATGAACCACTGGCCA
GGGGTTAAGCTGCGTGTGACAGAGGGCTGGGATGAGGACGGTCACCATTTTGAAGAATCACTCCACTACG
AGGGAAGAGCTGTTGATATTACCACCTCTGACCGAGACAAGAGCAAATACGGGACACTGTCTCGCCTAGC
TGTGGAGGCTGGATTTGACTGGGTCTATTACGAGTCCAAAGCCCACATTCATTGCTCTGTCAAAGCAGAA
AATTCGGTTGCTGCGAAATCTGGGGGCTGTTTCCCAGGTTCGGCTCTGGTCTCGCTCCAGGACGGAGGAC
AGAAGGCCGTGAAGGACCTGAACCCCGGAGACAAGGTGCTGGCGGCAGACAGCGCGGGAAAC
